Addgene plasmid #134740: pAT812_CMV/CAG_TALE_B-hTET1(CD)
Purpose: 3rd generation lentiviral expression of TALE-hTET1(CD) in mammalian cells targeting MLH1 promoter region
Depositing lab: Albert Cheng. Publication: Enhanced CRISPR-based DNA demethylation by Casilio-ME-mediated RNA-guided coupling of methylcytosine oxidation and DNA repair pathways. Taghbalout A, Du M, Jillette N, Rosikiewicz W, Rath A, Heinen CD, Li S, Cheng AW. Nat Commun. 2019 Sep 20;10(1):4296. doi: 10.1038/s41467-019-12339-7. PubMed 31541098.
Backbone
  Vector backbone: pLX302
  Backbone manufacturer: Plasmid #25896
  Backbone size w/o insert (bp): 9573
  Total vector size (bp): 12819
  Vector type: Mammalian Expression, Lentiviral, CRISPR, Synthetic Biology ; TALE
  Selectable markers: Puromycin
Growth in bacteria
  Bacterial resistance: Ampicillin, 100 μg/mL
  Growth temperature: 30°C
  Growth strain: NEB Stable
  Copy number: Low Copy
Gene/Insert
  Gene/Insert name: TALE_B-hTET1CD(1418-2136)
  Species: H. sapiens (human), Synthetic
  Insert size (bp): 4887
  Promoter: CMV/CAG
  Tag / fusion protein: (6xHis)-TALE_B-TET1(CD) (N terminal on insert)
  Cloning method: Gateway Cloning
  Sequencing primers: 5′ cgcaaatgggcggtaggcgtg; 3′ agcagcgtatccacatagcg
Terms and licenses: Academic/Nonprofit Terms; Industry Terms: Not Available to Industry
Depositor comments: target sequence for the associated TALE repeat: tAGCGGGCAGTAGCCGCTT
How to cite: pAT812_CMV/CAG_TALE_B-hTET1(CD) was a gift from Albert Cheng (Addgene plasmid # 134740)
