[The description below was written by a language model from this plasmid's Addgene catalogue record and pLannotate feature annotations shown in this document.]
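Description:
pAT812_CMV/CAG_TALE_B-hTET1(CD) is a third-generation lentiviral expression plasmid of about 12.8 kb, built on the pLX302 backbone by Gateway cloning, that delivers a programmable TALE DNA-binding domain fused to the catalytic domain of human TET1. In bacteria it is maintained through a ColE1/pUC-type origin and ampicillin resistance (AmpR). The catalogue lists it as low copy and grown in a recombination-deficient stable strain, which fits a plasmid carrying both LTRs and a highly repetitive TALE array. An f1 origin and remnants of the lac region are also present. The viral portion has an RSV promoter driving a truncated HIV-1 5' LTR, which makes genomic RNA production Tat-independent. It also carries the Ψ packaging signal, RRE, cPPT/CTS, WPRE and a self-inactivating ΔU3 3' LTR followed by an SV40 poly(A) signal. An internal hPGK promoter drives puromycin N-acetyltransferase for selection of transduced mammalian cells.

The payload lies between attB1 and attB2 sites. The catalogue names the promoter as CMV/CAG, but only the CMV enhancer and promoter are annotated in the feature table. The open reading frame has an N-terminal 6xHis tag according to the record, then three tandem SV40 nuclear localization signals. Next come Xanthomonas TAL effector-derived N- and C-terminal segments flanking the custom repeat array, which is itself unannotated, and finally TET1 residues 1418–2136. A V5 tag sequence from the backbone sits just past attB2, but the record does not say whether it is translated in frame. The TALE_B repeats direct the dioxygenase to a site in the MLH1 promoter region, where TET1 oxidizes 5-methylcytosine to begin active demethylation. The associated study concerns targeted DNA demethylation by the CRISPR-based Casilio-ME system, so this plasmid provides a TALE-based route to the same kind of targeted demethylation.
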