Features (pLannotate 1.2.2; 36 found; start..end, strand, type, name):
      1..589     +  rep_origin     ori: high-copy-number ColE1/pMB1/pBR322/pUC origin of replication
    772..864     +  CDS            lacI (fragment): lac repressor; lacI; The lac repressor binds to the lac operator to inhibit transcription in E. coli. This inhibition can be relieved by adding lactose or isopropyl-β-D-thiogalactopyranoside (IPTG).
    877..898     +  protein_bind   CAP binding site: CAP binding activates transcription in the presence of cAMP. E. coli catabolite activator protein
    913..943     +  promoter       lac promoter: promoter for the E. coli lac operon
    947..969     +  protein_bind   lac operator (fragment): The lac repressor binds to the lac operator to inhibit transcription in E. coli. This inhibition can be relieved by adding lactose or isopropyl-β-D-thiogalactopyranoside (IPTG). lac repressor encoded by lacI
   1012..1030    +  promoter       T3 promoter: promoter for bacteriophage T3 RNA polymerase
   1058..1284    +  promoter       RSV promoter: Rous sarcoma virus enhancer/promoter
   1285..1465    +  LTR            5' LTR (truncated): truncated 5' long terminal repeat (LTR) from HIV-1
   1512..1637    +  misc_feature   HIV-1 Ψ: packaging signal of human immunodeficiency virus type 1
   1621..1984    +  CDS            HIV-1 gag (fragment): gag protein from human immunodeficiency virus 1; gag
   2130..2363    +  misc_feature   RRE: The Rev response element (RRE) of HIV-1 allows for Rev-dependent mRNA export from the nucleus to the cytoplasm.
   2740..2766    +  CDS            Rev (fragment): human immunodeficiency virus 1 (HIV-1) Rev protein; rev; enhances nuclear export of unspliced and incompletely spliced viral mRNAs
   2767..3267    +  promoter       hPGK promoter: human phosphoglycerate kinase 1 promoter
   3289..3888    +  CDS            PuroR (fragment): puromycin N-acetyltransferase; pac from Streptomyces; confers resistance to puromycin
   3930..4047    +  misc_feature   cPPT/CTS: central polypurine tract and central termination sequence of HIV-1
   4164..4467    +  enhancer       CMV enhancer: human cytomegalovirus immediate early enhancer
   4468..4671    +  promoter       CMV promoter: human cytomegalovirus (CMV) immediate early promoter
   4694..4718    +  protein_bind   attB1: mutant version of attB; recombination site for the Gateway® BP reaction BP Clonase™
   4787..4807    +  CDS            SV40 NLS: nuclear localization signal of SV40 (simian virus 40) large T antigen
   4811..4831    +  CDS            SV40 NLS: nuclear localization signal of SV40 (simian virus 40) large T antigen
   4835..4855    +  CDS            SV40 NLS: nuclear localization signal of SV40 (simian virus 40) large T antigen
   4934..5443    +  CDS            avrXa10 (fragment): AVX10_XANOO - Experimental evidence at protein level: Swiss-Prot protein existence level 1. Avirulence protein. Induces the hypersensitive response (HR)in rice plants carrying the resistance gene Xa10. Activity depends on the presence of the core repeat domains; replacement with repeat domains from other proteins (AvrBs3 of X.euvesicatoria (AC P14727) or AvrXa7 of this organism) does not elicit the HR. Probably acts as a transcription factor in its host plant (rice) to induce plant resistance or disease. From Xanthomonas oryzae pv. oryzae.
   7136..7324    +  CDS            pthXo1 (fragment): PTHX1_XANOP - Also known as tal2b. Experimental evidence at protein level: Swiss-Prot protein existence level 1. Avirulence protein. Acts as a transcription factor in rice, inducing expression of a number of host genes including SWEET11 (Os8N3, XA13, AC Q6YZF3) in susceptible plants with the Xa13 allele. Plants with the xa13 allele, which has an altered promoter, are resistant to bacterial blight caused by this bacterial strain and do not induce SWEET11. The xa13 allele elicits an atypical hypersensitive response (HR). PthXo1 binds SWEET11 promoter DNA in a sequence-specific manner. From Xanth
   7436..9595    +  CDS            TET1 (fragment): TET1_HUMAN - Also known as CXXC6, KIAA1676, LCX. Experimental evidence at protein level: Swiss-Prot protein existence level 1. Dioxygenase that catalyzes the conversion of the modified genomic base 5-methylcytosine (5mC) into 5-hydroxymethylcytosine (5hmC) and plays a key role in active DNA demethylation. Also mediates subsequent conversion of 5hmC into 5-formylcytosine (5fC), and conversion of 5fC to 5-carboxylcytosine (5caC). Conversion of 5mC into 5hmC, 5fC and 5caC probably constitutes the first step in cytosine demethylation. Methylation at the C5 position of cytosine bases is an epigenet
   9620..9644    -  protein_bind   attB2: mutant version of attB; recombination site for the Gateway® BP reaction BP Clonase™
   9646..9687    +  CDS            V5 tag: epitope tag from simian virus 5
   9729..10317   +  misc_feature   WPRE: woodchuck hepatitis virus posttranscriptional regulatory element
  10368..10387   +  misc_feature   cPPT/CTS (fragment): central polypurine tract and central termination sequence of HIV-1
  10389..10622   +  LTR            3' LTR (ΔU3): self-inactivating 3' long terminal repeat (LTR) from HIV-1
  10700..10821   +  polyA_signal   SV40 poly(A) signal: SV40 polyadenylation signal
  10861..10996   +  rep_origin     SV40 ori: SV40 origin of replication
  11017..11035   -  promoter       T7 promoter: promoter for bacteriophage T7 RNA polymerase
  11043..11198   +  CDS            lacZα (fragment): LacZα fragment of β-galactosidase; lacZ fragment
  11203..11631   +  rep_origin     f1 ori (sequence partly withheld): f1 bacteriophage origin of replication; arrow indicates direction of (+) strand synthesis
  11684..11788   +  promoter       AmpR promoter: bla
  11789..12649   +  CDS            AmpR: β-lactamase; bla; confers resistance to ampicillin, carbenicillin, and related antibiotics
>Addgene plasmid #134740 | pAT812_CMV/CAG_TALE_B-hTET1(CD) | addgene full sequence | sequence record 271772 | Addgene NGS Result
TTGAGATCCTTTTTTTCTGCGCGTAATCTGCTGCTTGCAAACAAAAAAACCACCGCTACCAGCGGTGGTT
TGTTTGCCGGATCAAGAGCTACCAACTCTTTTTCCGAAGGTAACTGGCTTCAGCAGAGCGCAGATACCAA
ATACTGTTCTTCTAGTGTAGCCGTAGTTAGGCCACCACTTCAAGAACTCTGTAGCACCGCCTACATACCT
CGCTCTGCTAATCCTGTTACCAGTGGCTGCTGCCAGTGGCGATAAGTCGTGTCTTACCGGGTTGGACTCA
AGACGATAGTTACCGGATAAGGCGCAGCGGTCGGGCTGAACGGGGGGTTCGTGCACACAGCCCAGCTTGG
AGCGAACGACCTACACCGAACTGAGATACCTACAGCGTGAGCTATGAGAAAGCGCCACGCTTCCCGAAGG
GAGAAAGGCGGACAGGTATCCGGTAAGCGGCAGGGTCGGAACAGGAGAGCGCACGAGGGAGCTTCCAGGG
GGAAACGCCTGGTATCTTTATAGTCCTGTCGGGTTTCGCCACCTCTGACTTGAGCGTCGATTTTTGTGAT
GCTCGTCAGGGGGGCGGAGCCTATGGAAAAACGCCAGCAACGCGGCCTTTTTACGGTTCCTGGCCTTTTG
CTGGCCTTTTGCTCACATGTTCTTTCCTGCGTTATCCCCTGATTCTGTGGATAACCGTATTACCGCCTTT
GAGTGAGCTGATACCGCTCGCCGCAGCCGAACGACCGAGCGCAGCGAGTCAGTGAGCGAGGAAGCGGAAG
AGCGCCCAATACGCAAACCGCCTCTCCCCGCGCGTTGGCCGATTCATTAATGCAGCTGGCACGACAGGTT
TCCCGACTGGAAAGCGGGCAGTGAGCGCAACGCAATTAATGTGAGTTAGCTCACTCATTAGGCACCCCAG
GCTTTACACTTTATGCTTCCGGCTCGTATGTTGTGTGGAATTGTGAGCGGATAACAATTTCACACAGGAA
ACAGCTATGACCATGATTACGCCAAGCGCGCAATTAACCCTCACTAAAGGGAACAAAAGCTGGAGCTGCA
AGCTTAATGTAGTCTTATGCAATACTCTTGTAGTCTTGCAACATGGTAACGATGAGTTAGCAACATGCCT
TACAAGGAGAGAAAAAGCACCGTGCATGCCGATTGGTGGAAGTAAGGTGGTACGATCGTGCCTTATTAGG
AAGGCAACAGACGGGTCTGACATGGATTGGACGAACCACTGAATTGCCGCATTGCAGAGATATTGTATTT
AAGTGCCTAGCTCGATACATAAACGGGTCTCTCTGGTTAGACCAGATCTGAGCCTGGGAGCTCTCTGGCT
AACTAGGGAACCCACTGCTTAAGCCTCAATAAAGCTTGCCTTGAGTGCTTCAAGTAGTGTGTGCCCGTCT
GTTGTGTGACTCTGGTAACTAGAGATCCCTCAGACCCTTTTAGTCAGTGTGGAAAATCTCTAGCAGTGGC
GCCCGAACAGGGACTTGAAAGCGAAAGGGAAACCAGAGGAGCTCTCTCGACGCAGGACTCGGCTTGCTGA
AGCGCGCACGGCAAGAGGCGAGGGGCGGCGACTGGTGAGTACGCCAAAAATTTTGACTAGCGGAGGCTAG
AAGGAGAGAGATGGGTGCGAGAGCGTCAGTATTAAGCGGGGGAGAATTAGATCGCGATGGGAAAAAATTC
GGTTAAGGCCAGGGGGAAAGAAAAAATATAAATTAAAACATATAGTATGGGCAAGCAGGGAGCTAGAACG
ATTCGCAGTTAATCCTGGCCTGTTAGAAACATCAGAAGGCTGTAGACAAATACTGGGACAGCTACAACCA
TCCCTTCAGACAGGATCAGAAGAACTTAGATCATTATATAATACAGTAGCAACCCTCTATTGTGTGCATC
AAAGGATAGAGATAAAAGACACCAAGGAAGCTTTAGACAAGATAGAGGAAGAGCAAAACAAAAGTAAGAC
CACCGCACAGCAAGCGGCCGCTGATCTTCAGACCTGGAGGAGGAGATATGAGGGACAATTGGAGAAGTGA
ATTATATAAATATAAAGTAGTAAAAATTGAACCATTAGGAGTAGCACCCACCAAGGCAAAGAGAAGAGTG
GTGCAGAGAGAAAAAAGAGCAGTGGGAATAGGAGCTTTGTTCCTTGGGTTCTTGGGAGCAGCAGGAAGCA
CTATGGGCGCAGCGTCAATGACGCTGACGGTACAGGCCAGACAATTATTGTCTGGTATAGTGCAGCAGCA
GAACAATTTGCTGAGGGCTATTGAGGCGCAACAGCATCTGTTGCAACTCACAGTCTGGGGCATCAAGCAG
CTCCAGGCAAGAATCCTGGCTGTGGAAAGATACCTAAAGGATCAACAGCTCCTGGGGATTTGGGGTTGCT
CTGGAAAACTCATTTGCACCACTGCTGTGCCTTGGAATGCTAGTTGGAGTAATAAATCTCTGGAACAGAT
TTGGAATCACACGACCTGGATGGAGTGGGACAGAGAAATTAACAATTACACAAGCTTAATACACTCCTTA
ATTGAAGAATCGCAAAACCAGCAAGAAAAGAATGAACAAGAATTATTGGAATTAGATAAATGGGCAAGTT
TGTGGAATTGGTTTAACATAACAAATTGGCTGTGGTATATAAAATTATTCATAATGATAGTAGGAGGCTT
GGTAGGTTTAAGAATAGTTTTTGCTGTACTTTCTATAGTGAATAGAGTTAGGCAGGGATATTCACCATTA
TCGTTTCAGACCCACCTCCCAACCCCGAGGGGACCCTTGCGCCTTTTCCAAGGCAGCCCTGGGTTTGCGC
AGGGACGCGGCTGCTCTGGGCGTGGTTCCGGGAAACGCAGCGGCGCCGACCCTGGGTCTCGCACATTCTT
CACGTCCGTTCGCAGCGTCACCCGGATCTTCGCCGCTACCCTTGTGGGCCCCCCGGCGACGCTTCCTGCT
CCGCCCCTAAGTCGGGAAGGTTCCTTGCGGTTCGCGGCGTGCCGGACGTGACAAACGGAAGCCGCACGTC
TCACTAGTACCCTCGCAGACGGACAGCGCCAGGGAGCAATGGCAGCGCGCCGACCGCGATGGGCTGTGGC
CAATAGCGGCTGCTCAGCAGGGCGCGCCGAGAGCAGCGGCCGGGAAGGGGCGGTGCGGGAGGCGGGGTGT
GGGGCGGTAGTGTGGGCCCTGTTCCTGCCCGCGCGGTGTTCCGCATTCTGCAAGCCTCCGGAGCGCACGT
CGGCAGTCGGCTCCCTCGTTGACCGAATCACCGACCTCTCTCCCCAGGGGGTACCACCGGAGCTTACCAT
GACCGAGTACAAGCCCACGGTGCGCCTCGCCACCCGCGACGACGTCCCCAGGGCCGTACGCACCCTCGCC
GCCGCGTTCGCCGACTACCCCGCCACGCGCCACACCGTCGATCCGGACCGCCACATCGAGCGGGTCACCG
AGCTGCAAGAACTCTTCCTCACGCGCGTCGGGCTCGACATCGGCAAGGTGTGGGTCGCGGACGACGGCGC
CGCCGTGGCGGTCTGGACCACGCCGGAGAGCGTCGAAGCGGGGGCGGTGTTCGCCGAGATCGGCCCGCGC
ATGGCCGAGTTGAGCGGTTCCCGGCTGGCCGCGCAGCAACAGATGGAAGGCCTCCTGGCGCCGCACCGGC
CCAAGGAGCCCGCGTGGTTCCTGGCCACCGTCGGCGTCTCGCCCGACCACCAGGGCAAGGGTCTGGGCAG
CGCCGTCGTGCTCCCCGGAGTGGAGGCGGCCGAGCGCGCCGGGGTGCCCGCCTTCCTGGAGACCTCCGCG
CCCCGCAACCTCCCCTTCTACGAGCGGCTCGGCTTCACCGTCACCGCCGACGTCGAGGTGCCCGAAGGAC
CGCGCACCTGGTGCATGACCCGCAAGCCCGGTGCCTGAGAATTCTAGATCTTGAGACAAATGGCAGTATT
CATCCACAATTTTAAAAGAAAAGGGGGGATTGGGGGGTACAGTGCAGGGGAAAGAATAGTAGACATAATA
GCAACAGACATACAAACTAAAGAATTACAAAAACAAATTACAAAAATTCAAAATTTTCGGGTTTATTACA
GGGACAGCAGAGATCCACTTTGGCGCCGGCTCGAGGGGGCCCGGGGTTATTAATAGTAATCAATTACGGG
GTCATTAGTTCATAGCCCATATATGGAGTTCCGCGTTACATAACTTACGGTAAATGGCCCGCCTGGCTGA
CCGCCCAACGACCCCCGCCCATTGACGTCAATAATGACGTATGTTCCCATAGTAACGCCAATAGGGACTT
TCCATTGACGTCAATGGGTGGAGTATTTACGGTAAACTGCCCACTTGGCAGTACATCAAGTGTATCATAT
GCCAAGTACGCCCCCTATTGACGTCAATGACGGTAAATGGCCCGCCTGGCATTATGCCCAGTACATGACC
TTATGGGACTTTCCTACTTGGCAGTACATCTACGTATTAGTCATCGCTATTACCATGGTGATGCGGTTTT
GGCAGTACATCAATGGGCGTGGATAGCGGTTTGACTCACGGGGATTTCCAAGTCTCCACCCCATTGACGT
CAATGGGAGTTTGTTTTGGCACCAAAATCAACGGGACTTTCCAAAATGTCGTAACAACTCCGCCCCATTG
ACGCAAATGGGCGGTAGGCGTGTACGGTGGGAGGTCTATATAAGCAGAGCTCTCTGGCTAACTGTCGGGA
TCAACAAGTTTGTACAAAAAAGCAGGCTCCGAATTCACCGGTGCCGCCACCATGCACCACCATCATCACC
ATATCGATGGCGGAGGCGGATCTGATCCAAAAAAGAAGAGAAAGGTAGATCCAAAAAAGAAGAGAAAGGT
AGATCCAAAAAAGAAGAGAAAGGTAGGATCTACCGGATCTAGAAACGATGGTGGTGGTGGAAGCGGGGGT
GGGGGCAGCGGTGGAGGGGGAAGCGGGCGCGCCGTGGATCTACGCACGCTCGGCTACAGTCAGCAGCAGC
AAGAGAAGATCAAACCGAAGGTGCGTTCGACAGTGGCGCAGCACCACGAGGCACTGGTGGGCCATGGGTT
TACACACGCGCACATCGTTGCGCTCAGCCAACACCCGGCAGCGTTAGGGACCGTCGCTGTCACGTATCAG
CACATAATCACGGCGTTGCCAGAGGCGACACACGAAGACATCGTTGGCGTCGGCAAACAGTGGTCCGGCG
CACGCGCCCTGGAGGCCTTGCTCACGGATGCGGGGGAGTTGAGAGGTCCGCCGTTACAGTTGGACACAGG
CCAACTTGTGAAGATTGCAAAACGTGGCGGCGTGACCGCAATGGAGGCAGTGCATGCATCGCGCAATGCA
CTGACGGGTGCCCCCCTGAACCTGACCCCGGACCAAGTGGTGGCTATCGCCAGCAACATTGGCGGCAAGC
AAGCGCTCGAAACGGTGCAGCGGCTGTTGCCGGTGCTGTGCCAGGACCATGGCCTGACCCCGGACCAAGT
GGTGGCTATCGCCAGCAACAATGGCGGCAAGCAAGCGCTCGAAACGGTGCAGCGGCTGTTGCCGGTGCTG
TGCCAGGACCATGGCCTGACTCCGGACCAAGTGGTGGCTATCGCCAGCCACGATGGCGGCAAGCAAGCGC
TCGAAACGGTGCAGCGGCTGTTGCCGGTGCTGTGCCAGGACCATGGCCTGACCCCGGACCAAGTGGTGGC
TATCGCCAGCAACAATGGCGGCAAGCAAGCGCTCGAAACGGTGCAGCGGCTGTTGCCGGTGCTGTGCCAG
GACCATGGCCTGACCCCGGACCAAGTGGTGGCTATCGCCAGCAACAATGGCGGCAAGCAAGCGCTCGAAA
CGGTGCAGCGGCTGTTGCCGGTGCTGTGCCAGGACCATGGCCTGACCCCGGACCAAGTGGTGGCTATCGC
CAGCAACAATGGCGGCAAGCAAGCGCTCGAAACGGTGCAGCGGCTGTTGCCGGTGCTGTGCCAGGACCAT
GGCCTGACTCCGGACCAAGTGGTGGCTATCGCCAGCCACGATGGCGGCAAGCAAGCGCTCGAAACGGTGC
AGCGGCTGTTGCCGGTGCTGTGCCAGGACCATGGCCTGACCCCGGACCAAGTGGTGGCTATCGCCAGCAA
CATTGGCGGCAAGCAAGCGCTCGAAACGGTGCAGCGGCTGTTGCCGGTGCTGTGCCAGGACCATGGCCTG
ACCCCGGACCAAGTGGTGGCTATCGCCAGCAACAATGGCGGCAAGCAAGCGCTCGAAACGGTGCAGCGGC
TGTTGCCGGTGCTGTGCCAGGACCATGGCCTGACCCCGGACCAAGTGGTGGCTATCGCCAGCAACGGTGG
CGGCAAGCAAGCGCTCGAAACGGTGCAGCGGCTGTTGCCGGTGCTGTGCCAGGACCATGGCCTGACCCCG
GACCAAGTGGTGGCTATCGCCAGCAACATTGGCGGCAAGCAAGCGCTCGAAACGGTGCAGCGGCTGTTGC
CGGTGCTGTGCCAGGACCATGGCCTGACCCCGGACCAAGTGGTGGCTATCGCCAGCAACAATGGCGGCAA
GCAAGCGCTCGAAACGGTGCAGCGGCTGTTGCCGGTGCTGTGCCAGGACCATGGCCTGACTCCGGACCAA
GTGGTGGCTATCGCCAGCCACGATGGCGGCAAGCAAGCGCTCGAAACGGTGCAGCGGCTGTTGCCGGTGC
TGTGCCAGGACCATGGCCTGACTCCGGACCAAGTGGTGGCTATCGCCAGCCACGATGGCGGCAAGCAAGC
GCTCGAAACGGTGCAGCGGCTGTTGCCGGTGCTGTGCCAGGACCATGGCCTGACCCCGGACCAAGTGGTG
GCTATCGCCAGCAACAATGGCGGCAAGCAAGCGCTCGAAACGGTGCAGCGGCTGTTGCCGGTGCTGTGCC
AGGACCATGGCCTGACTCCGGACCAAGTGGTGGCTATCGCCAGCCACGATGGCGGCAAGCAAGCGCTCGA
AACGGTGCAGCGGCTGTTGCCGGTGCTGTGCCAGGACCATGGCCTGACCCCGGACCAAGTGGTGGCTATC
GCCAGCAACGGTGGCGGCAAGCAAGCGCTCGAAACGGTGCAGCGGCTGTTGCCGGTGCTGTGCCAGGACC
ATGGCCTGACCCCGGACCAAGTGGTGGCTATCGCCAGCAACGGTGGCGGCAAGCAAGCGCTCGAAAGCAT
TGTGGCCCAGCTGAGCCGGCCTGATCCGGCGTTGGCCGCGTTGACCAACGACCACCTCGTCGCCTTGGCC
TGCCTCGGCGGACGTCCTGCCATGGATGCAGTGAAAAAGGGATTGCCGCACGCGCCGGAATTGATCAGAA
GAGTCAATCGCCGTATTGGCGAACGCACGTCCCATCGCGTTGCCAGGGACCCAAAGAAGAAGCGCAAAGT
GGATCCTAAAAAGAAAAGAAAGGTAGGCGGCCGCGGGGGAGGCGGTTCCGGTGGCGGCGGAAGCGGAGGT
GGAGGATCAGGGCCGGCCGAACTGCCCACCTGCAGCTGTCTTGATCGAGTTATACAAAAAGACAAAGGCC
CATATTATACACACCTTGGGGCAGGACCAAGTGTTGCTGCTGTCAGGGAAATCATGGAGAATAGGTATGG
TCAAAAAGGAAACGCAATAAGGATAGAAATAGTAGTGTACACCGGTAAAGAAGGGAAAAGCTCTCATGGG
TGTCCAATTGCTAAGTGGGTTTTAAGAAGAAGCAGTGATGAAGAAAAAGTTCTTTGTTTGGTCCGGCAGC
GTACAGGCCACCACTGTCCAACTGCTGTGATGGTGGTGCTCATCATGGTGTGGGATGGCATCCCTCTTCC
AATGGCCGACCGGCTATACACAGAGCTCACAGAGAATCTAAAGTCATACAATGGGCACCCTACCGACAGA
AGATGCACCCTCAATGAAAATCGTACCTGTACATGTCAAGGAATTGATCCAGAGACTTGTGGAGCTTCAT
TCTCTTTTGGCTGTTCATGGAGTATGTACTTTAATGGCTGTAAGTTTGGTAGAAGCCCAAGCCCCAGAAG
ATTTAGAATTGATCCAAGCTCTCCCTTACATGAAAAAAACCTTGAAGATAACTTACAGAGTTTGGCTACA
CGATTAGCTCCAATTTATAAGCAGTATGCTCCAGTAGCTTACCAAAATCAGGTGGAATATGAAAATGTTG
CCCGAGAATGTCGGCTTGGCAGCAAGGAAGGTCGTCCCTTCTCTGGGGTCACTGCTTGCCTGGACTTCTG
TGCTCATCCCCACAGGGACATTCACAACATGAATAATGGAAGCACTGTGGTTTGTACCTTAACTCGAGAA
GATAACCGCTCTTTGGGTGTTATTCCTCAAGATGAGCAGCTCCATGTGCTACCTCTTTATAAGCTTTCAG
ACACAGATGAGTTTGGCTCCAAGGAAGGAATGGAAGCCAAGATCAAATCTGGGGCCATCGAGGTCCTGGC
ACCCCGCCGCAAAAAAAGAACGTGTTTCACTCAGCCTGTTCCCCGTTCTGGAAAGAAGAGGGCTGCGATG
ATGACAGAGGTTCTTGCACATAAGATAAGGGCAGTGGAAAAGAAACCTATTCCCCGAATCAAGCGGAAGA
ATAACTCAACAACAACAAACAACAGTAAGCCTTCGTCACTGCCAACCTTAGGGAGTAACACTGAGACCGT
GCAACCTGAAGTAAAAAGTGAAACCGAACCCCATTTTATCTTAAAAAGTTCAGACAACACTAAAACTTAT
TCGCTGATGCCATCCGCTCCTCACCCAGTGAAAGAGGCATCTCCAGGCTTCTCCTGGTCCCCGAAGACTG
CTTCAGCCACACCAGCTCCACTGAAGAATGACGCAACAGCCTCATGCGGGTTTTCAGAAAGAAGCAGCAC
TCCCCACTGTACGATGCCTTCGGGAAGACTCAGTGGTGCCAATGCAGCTGCTGCTGATGGCCCTGGCATT
TCACAGCTTGGCGAAGTGGCTCCTCTCCCCACCCTGTCTGCTCCTGTGATGGAGCCCCTCATTAATTCTG
AGCCTTCCACTGGTGTGACTGAGCCGCTAACGCCTCATCAGCCAAACCACCAGCCCTCCTTCCTCACCTC
TCCTCAAGACCTTGCCTCTTCTCCAATGGAAGAAGATGAGCAGCATTCTGAAGCAGATGAGCCTCCATCA
GACGAACCCCTATCTGATGACCCCCTGTCACCTGCTGAGGAGAAATTGCCCCACATTGATGAGTATTGGT
CAGACAGTGAGCACATCTTTTTGGATGCAAATATTGGTGGGGTGGCCATCGCACCTGCTCACGGCTCGGT
TTTGATTGAGTGTGCCCGGCGAGAGCTGCACGCTACCACTCCTGTTGAGCACCCCAACCGTAATCATCCA
ACCCGCCTCTCCCTTGTCTTTTACCAGCACAAAAACCTAAATAAGCCCCAACATGGTTTTGAACTAAACA
AGATTAAGTTTGAGGCTAAAGAAGCTAAGAATAAGAAAATGAAGGCCTCAGAGCAAAAAGACCAGGCAGC
TAATGAAGGTCCAGAACAGTCCTCTGAAGTAAATGAATTGAACCAAATTCCTTCTCATAAAGCATTAACA
TTAACCCATGACAATGTTGTCACCGTGTCCCCTTATGCTCTCACACACGTTGCGGGGCCCTATAACCATT
GGGTCATCGATTGATTAATTAAGAATTCGACCCAGCTTTCTTGTACAAAGTGGTTGGTAAGCCTATCCCT
AACCCTCTCCTCGGTCTCGATTCTACGTAGTAATGAGCTAGCGCTAACCGGTGGCGCGTTAAGTCGACAA
TCAACCTCTGGATTACAAAATTTGTGAAAGATTGACTGGTATTCTTAACTATGTTGCTCCTTTTACGCTA
TGTGGATACGCTGCTTTAATGCCTTTGTATCATGCTATTGCTTCCCGTATGGCTTTCATTTTCTCCTCCT
TGTATAAATCCTGGTTGCTGTCTCTTTATGAGGAGTTGTGGCCCGTTGTCAGGCAACGTGGCGTGGTGTG
CACTGTGTTTGCTGACGCAACCCCCACTGGTTGGGGCATTGCCACCACCTGTCAGCTCCTTTCCGGGACT
TTCGCTTTCCCCCTCCCTATTGCCACGGCGGAACTCATCGCCGCCTGCCTTGCCCGCTGCTGGACAGGGG
CTCGGCTGTTGGGCACTGACAATTCCGTGGTGTTGTCGGGGAAATCATCGTCCTTTCCTTGGCTGCTCGC
CTGTGTTGCCACCTGGATTCTGCGCGGGACGTCCTTCTGCTACGTCCCTTCGGCCCTCAATCCAGCGGAC
CTTCCTTCCCGCGGCCTGCTGCCGGCTCTGCGGCCTCTTCCGCGTCTTCGCCTTCGCCCTCAGACGAGTC
GGATCTCCCTTTGGGCCGCCTCCCCGCGTCGACTTTAAGACCAATGACTTACAAGGCAGCTGTAGATCTT
AGCCACTTTTTAAAAGAAAAGGGGGGACTGGAAGGGCTAATTCACTCCCAACGAAGACAAGATCTGCTTT
TTGCTTGTACTGGGTCTCTCTGGTTAGACCAGATCTGAGCCTGGGAGCTCTCTGGCTAACTAGGGAACCC
ACTGCTTAAGCCTCAATAAAGCTTGCCTTGAGTGCTTCAAGTAGTGTGTGCCCGTCTGTTGTGTGACTCT
GGTAACTAGAGATCCCTCAGACCCTTTTAGTCAGTGTGGAAAATCTCTAGCAGTACGTATAGTAGTTCAT
GTCATCTTATTATTCAGTATTTATAACTTGCAAAGAAATGAATATCAGAGAGTGAGAGGAACTTGTTTAT
TGCAGCTTATAATGGTTACAAATAAAGCAATAGCATCACAAATTTCACAAATAAAGCATTTTTTTCACTG
CATTCTAGTTGTGGTTTGTCCAAACTCATCAATGTATCTTATCATGTCTGGCTCTAGCTATCCCGCCCCT
AACTCCGCCCATCCCGCCCCTAACTCCGCCCAGTTCCGCCCATTCTCCGCCCCATGGCTGACTAATTTTT
TTTATTTATGCAGAGGCCGAGGCCGCCTCGGCCTCTGAGCTATTCCAGAAGTAGTGAGGAGGCTTTTTTG
GAGGCCTAGGGACGTACCCAATTCGCCCTATAGTGAGTCGTATTACGCGCGCTCACTGGCCGTCGTTTTA
CAACGTCGTGACTGGGAAAACCCTGGCGTTACCCAACTTAATCGCCTTGCAGCACATCCCCCTTTCGCCA
GCTGGCGTAATAGCGAAGAGGCCCGCACCGATCGCCCTTCCCAACAGTTGCGCAGCCTGAATGGCGAATG
GG
[124 nt withheld, positions 11203-11326]
C
[91 nt withheld, positions 11328-11418]
A
[49 nt withheld, positions 11420-11468]
CCTTTGACGTTGGAGTCCACGTTCTTT
[37 nt withheld, positions 11496-11532]
ACCCTATCTCGGTCTATTCTTTTGATTTATAAGGGATTTTGCCGATTTCGGCCTATTGGTTAAAAAATGA
GCTGATTTAACAAAAATTTAACGCGAATTTTAACAAAATATTAACGCTTACAATTTAGGTGGCACTTTTC
GGGGAAATGTGCGCGGAACCCCTATTTGTTTATTTTTCTAAATACATTCAAATATGTATCCGCTCATGAG
ACAATAACCCTGATAAATGCTTCAATAATATTGAAAAAGGAAGAGTATGAGTATTCAACATTTCCGTGTC
GCCCTTATTCCCTTTTTTGCGGCATTTTGCCTTCCTGTTTTTGCTCACCCAGAAACGCTGGTGAAAGTAA
AAGATGCTGAAGATCAGTTGGGTGCACGAGTGGGTTACATCGAACTGGATCTCAACAGCGGTAAGATCCT
TGAGAGTTTTCGCCCCGAAGAACGTTTTCCAATGATGAGCACTTTTAAAGTTCTGCTATGTGGCGCGGTA
TTATCCCGTATTGACGCCGGGCAAGAGCAACTCGGTCGCCGCATACACTATTCTCAGAATGACTTGGTTG
AGTACTCACCAGTCACAGAAAAGCATCTTACGGATGGCATGACAGTAAGAGAATTATGCAGTGCTGCCAT
AACCATGAGTGATAACACTGCGGCCAACTTACTTCTGACAACGATCGGAGGACCGAAGGAGCTAACCGCT
TTTTTGCACAACATGGGGGATCATGTAACTCGCCTTGATCGTTGGGAACCGGAGCTGAATGAAGCCATAC
CAAACGACGAGCGTGACACCACGATGCCTGTAGCAATGGCAACAACGTTGCGCAAACTATTAACTGGCGA
ACTACTTACTCTAGCTTCCCGGCAACAATTAATAGACTGGATGGAGGCGGATAAAGTTGCAGGACCACTT
CTGCGCTCGGCCCTTCCGGCTGGCTGGTTTATTGCTGATAAATCTGGAGCCGGTGAGCGTGGGTCTCGCG
GTATCATTGCAGCACTGGGGCCAGATGGTAAGCCCTCCCGTATCGTAGTTATCTACACGACGGGGAGTCA
GGCAACTATGGATGAACGAAATAGACAGATCGCTGAGATAGGTGCCTCACTGATTAAGCATTGGTAACTG
TCAGACCAAGTTTACTCATATATACTTTAGATTGATTTAAAACTTCATTTTTAATTTAAAAGGATCTAGG
TGAAGATCCTTTTTGATAATCTCATGACCAAAATCCCTTAACGTGAGTTTTCGTTCCACTGAGCGTCAGA
CCCCGTAGAAAAGATCAAAGGATCTTC
